Addgene plasmid #57839: mKO-Endo-14
Purpose: Localization: Endosomes, Excitation: 548, Emission: 561
Depositing lab: Michael Davidson. Depositing organization: Florida State University, Tallahassee.
Backbone
  Vector backbone: mKO
  Backbone size w/o insert (bp): 4750
  Vector type: Mammalian Expression
  Selectable markers: Neomycin (select with G418)
Growth in bacteria
  Bacterial resistance: Kanamycin, 50 μg/mL
  Growth temperature: 37°C
  Growth strain: DH5alpha
  Copy number: High Copy
Gene/Insert
  Gene/Insert name: Endo (alt name: NM_004040.2)
  Species: H. sapiens (human)
  Entrez Gene: RHOB (a.k.a. ARH6, ARHB, MST081, MSTP081, RHOH6)
  Promoter: CMV
  Tag / fusion protein: mKO
  Cloning method: Unknown
  Sequencing primers: 5′ CMV-F; 3′ SV40pA-R
Terms and licenses: Academic/Nonprofit Terms; Industry Terms: Not Available to Industry
Depositor comments: . Excitation = 548; Emission = 561
How to cite: mKO-Endo-14 was a gift from Michael Davidson (Addgene plasmid # 57839 ; http://n2t.net/addgene:57839 ; RRID:Addgene_57839)
