[The description below was written by a language model from this plasmid's Addgene catalogue record.]
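Description:
mKO-Endo-14 is a mammalian expression plasmid that produces a fluorescent endosome marker: the human small GTPase RhoB (the insert is listed as "Endo", referencing the RHOB transcript) fused to the orange fluorescent protein mKO (monomeric Kusabira Orange). The backbone is described as an mKO vector of about 4.75 kb before insertion. It is maintained in E. coli as a high-copy plasmid under kanamycin selection, and it carries a neomycin resistance marker that allows G418 selection of stably transfected mammalian cells. The record does not name the origin of replication and provides no feature table, so the detailed layout of the backbone cannot be confirmed here.

Expression of the fusion is driven by the CMV promoter, a strong constitutive promoter in most mammalian cell lines. The listed sequencing primers, one in CMV and one in an SV40 polyadenylation signal, indicate that the fusion cassette lies between these two elements. RhoB associates with endosomal membranes, so fusing it to mKO directs the fluorescent signal to endosomes. The record does not explicitly state the orientation of the tag relative to RhoB or the nature of any linker between them. The name may hint at both, but this is not documented.

The stated purpose is endosome localization, with excitation at 548 nm and emission at 561 nm. The construct is therefore suited to labelling endosomal compartments in live or fixed mammalian cells by fluorescence microscopy, including multicolour imaging alongside spectrally distinct markers such as green or far-red fusions.
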