>Addgene plasmid #57839 | mKO-Endo-14 | depositor partial sequence | sequence record 88990 | insert sequence
GACGTCAGATCCGCTAGCGCTACCGGTACCATGGTGAGTGTGATTAAACCAGAGATGAAGATGAGGTACT
ACATGGACGGCTCCGTCAATGGGCATGAGTTCACAATTGAAGGTGAAGGCACAGGCAGACCTTACGAGGG
ACATCAAGAGATGACACTACGCGTCACAATGGCCAAGGGCGGGCCAATGCCTTTCGCGTTTGACTTAGTG
TCACACGTGTTCTGTTACGGCCACAGACCTTTTACTAAATATCCAGAAGAGATACCAGACTATTTCAAAC
AAGCATTTCCTGAAGGCCTGTCATGGGAAAGGTCGTTGGAGTTCGAAGATGGTGGGTCCGCTTCAGTCAG
TGCGCATATAAGCCTTAGAGGAAACACCTTCTACCACAAATCCAAATTTACTGGGGTTAACTTTCCTGCC
GATGGTCCTATCATGCAAAACCAAAGTGTTGATTGGGAGCCATCAACCGAGAAAATTACTGCCAGCGACG
GAGTTCTGAAGGGTGATGTTACGATGTACCTAAAACTTGAAGGAGGCGGCAATCACAAATGCCAATTCAA
GACTACTTACAAGGCGGCAAAAAAGATTCTTAAAATGCCAGGAAGCCATTACATCAGCCATCGCCTCGTC
AGGAAAACCGAAGGCAACATTACTGAGCTGGTAGAAGATGCAGTAGCTCATTCCTCCGGATCAGATCTCG
AGCTCAAGCTTGATATCGAATTCCCCATGGAGCAGAAGCTGATCTCCGAGGAGGACCTGAACCGGAAGAA
ACTGGTGGTTGTTGGTGATGGAGCCTGTGGAAAGACATGCTTGCTCATAGTCTTCAGCAAGGACGAGTTC
CCAGAGGTGTATGTGCCCACAGTGTTTGAGAACTATGTGGCAGATATCGAGGTGGATGGAAAGCAGGTAG
AGTTGGCTTTGTGGGACACAGCTGGCCAGGAGGACTACGACCGCCTGCGGCCGCTCTCCTACCCGGACAC
CGACGTCATTCTCATGTGCTTCTCGGTGGACAGCCCGGACTCGCTGGAGAACATCCCCGAGAAGTGGGTC
CCCGAGGTGAAGCACTTCTGTCCCAATGTGCCCATCATCCTGGTGGCCAACAAAAAAGACCTGCGCAGCG
ACGAGCATGTCCGCACAGAGCTGGCCCGCATGAAGCAGGAACCCGTTCGCACGGATGACGGCCGCGCCAT
GGCCGTGCGCATCCAAGCCTACGACTACCTCGAGTGCTCTGCCAAGACCAAGGAAGGCGTGCGCGAGGTC
TTCGAGACGGCCACGCGCGCCGCGCTGCAGAAGCGCTACGGCTCCCAGAACGGCTGCATCAACTGCTGCA
AGGTGCTATGAGGGCCGCGCCCGTCGCGCCTGCCCCTGCCGGGGATCCACCGGATCTAGATAACTGATCA
TAATCAGCCATACCACATTG
