>Addgene plasmid #57839 | mKO-Endo-14 | addgene partial sequence | sequence record 110833 | CMV-F 5'-CGCAAATGGGCGGTAGGCGTG-3'
GAGCTGGTTTAGTGAACCGTCAGATCCGCTAGCGCTACCGGTACCATGGTGAGTGTGATTAAACCAGAGA
TGAAGATGAGGTACTACATGGACGGCTCCGTCAATGGGCATGAGTTCACAATTGAAGGTGAAGGCACAGG
CAGACCTTACGAGGGACATCAAGAGATGACACTACGCGTCACAATGGCCAAGGGCGGGCCAATGCCTTTC
GCGTTTGACTTAGTGTCACACGTGTTCTGTTACGGCCACAGACCTTTTACTAAATATCCAGAAGAGATAC
CAGACTATTTCAAACAAGCATTTCCTGAAGGCCTGTCATGGGAAAGGTCGTTGGAGTTCGAAGATGGTGG
GTCCGCTTCAGTCAGTGCGCATATAAGCCTTAGAGGAAACACCTTCTACCACAAATCCAAATTTACTGGG
GTTAACTTTCCTGCCGATGGTCCTATCATGCAAAACCAAAGTGTTGATTGGGAGCCATCAACCGAGAAAA
TTACTGCCAGCGACGGAGTTCTGAAGGGTGATGTTACGATGTACCTAAAACTTGAAGGAGGCGGCAATCA
CAAATGCCAATTCAAGACTACTTACAAGGCGGCAAAAAAGATTCTTAAAATGCCAGGAAGCCATTACATC
AGCCATCGCCTCGTCAGGAAAACCGAAGGCAACATTACTGAGCTGGTAGAAGATGCAGTAGCTCATTCCT
CCGGATCAGATCTCGAGCTCAAGCTTGATATCGAATTCCCCATGGAGCAGAAGCTGATCTCCGAGGAGGA
CCTGAACCGGAAGAAACTGGTGGTTGTTGGTGATGGAGCCTGTGGAAAGACATGCTTGCTCATAGTCTTC
AGCAAGGACGAGTTCCCAGAGGTGTATGTGCCCACAGTGTTTGAGAACT
